>Addgene plasmid #191239 | pSN-A112C-GpA-G83I | addgene full sequence | sequence record 380471 | Addgene NGS Result
TCCCGCGAAATTAATACGACTCACTATAGGGGAATTGTGAGCGGATAACAATTCCCCTCTAGAAATAATT
TTGTTTAACTTTAAGAAGGAGATATACCATGGCAACTTCAACTAAAAAATTACATAAAGAACCTGCGACT
TTAATTAAAGCGATTGATGGTGATACGGTTAAATTAATGTACAAAGGTCAACCAATGACATTCAGACTAT
TATTGGTTGATACACCTGAAACAAAGCATCCTAAAAAAGGTGTAGAGAAATATGGTCCTGAAGCAAGTGC
ATTTACGAAAAAAATGGTAGAAAATGCAAAGAAAATTGAAGTCGAGTTTGACAAAGGTCAAAGAACTGAT
AAATATGGACGTGGCTTAGCGTATATTTATGCTGATGGAAAAATGGTAAACGAAGCATTAGTTCGTCAAG
GCTTGGCTAAAGTTTGCTATGTTTACAAACCTAACAATACACATGAACAATTATTAAGAAAAAGTGAAGC
ACAAGCGAAAAAAGAGAAATTAAATATTTGGAGCGAAGACAACGCTGATTCGGGCCAAACTAGTGGTGGC
TCAGGAGGGGGCTCCGGCGGAGGGTCTGGTGGATCCTTGGGGAATGAAATCACGCTGATTATCTTTGGCG
TGATGGCCATAGTTATCGGTACAATTCTGCTGATTAGCTACGGTATTCGTAACCCAAGCGAATTCAAGAG
CTCCGTCGACAAGCTTGCGGCCGCACTCGAGCACCATCACCATCACCATTGAGATCCGGCTGCTAACAAA
GCCCGAAAGGAAGCTGAGTTGGCTGCTGCCACCGCTGAGCAATAACTAGCATAACCCCTTGGGGCCTCTA
AACGGGTCTTGAGGGGTTTTTTGCTGAAAGGAGGAACTATATCCGGATTGGCGAATGGG
[124 nt withheld, positions 900-1023]
C
[91 nt withheld, positions 1025-1115]
A
[49 nt withheld, positions 1117-1165]
CCTTTGACGTTGGAGTCCACGTTCTTT
[37 nt withheld, positions 1193-1229]
ACCCTATCTCGGTCTATTCTTTTGATTTATAAGGGATTTTGCCGATTTCGGCCTATTGGTTAAAAAATGA
GCTGATTTAACAAAAATTTAACGCGAATTTTAACAAAATATTAACGCTTACAATTTAGGTGGCACTTTTC
GGGGAAATGTGCGCGGAACCCCTATTTGTTTATTTTTCTAAATACATTCAAATATGTATCCGCTCATGAA
TTAATTCTTAGAAAAACTCATCGAGCATCAAATGAAACTGCAATTTATTCATATCAGGATTATCAATACC
ATATTTTTGAAAAAGCCGTTTCTGTAATGAAGGAGAAAACTCACCGAGGCAGTTCCATAGGATGGCAAGA
TCCTGGTATCGGTCTGCGATTCCGACTCGTCCAACATCAATACAACCTATTAATTTCCCCTCGTCAAAAA
TAAGGTTATCAAGTGAGAAATCACCATGAGTGACGACTGAATCCGGTGAGAATGGCAAAAGTTTATGCAT
TTCTTTCCAGACTTGTTCAACAGGCCAGCCATTACGCTCGTCATCAAAATCACTCGCATCAACCAAACCG
TTATTCATTCGTGATTGCGCCTGAGCGAGACGAAATACGCGATCGCTGTTAAAAGGACAATTACAAACAG
GAATCGAATGCAACCGGCGCAGGAACACTGCCAGCACATCAACAATATTTTCACCTGAATCAGGATATTC
TTCTAATACCTGGAATGCTGTTTTCCCGGGGATCGCAGTGGTGAGTAACCATGCATCATCAGGAGTACGG
ATAAAATGCTTGATGGTCGGAAGAGGCATAAATTCCGTCAGCCAGTTTAGTCTGACCATCTCATCTGTAA
CATCATTGGCAACGCTACCTTTGCCATGTTTCAGAAACAACTCTGGCGCATCGGGCTTCCCATACAATCG
ATAGATTGTCGCACCTGATTGTCCGACATTATCGCGAGCCCATTTATACCCATATAAATCAGCATCCATG
TTGGAATTTAATCGCGGCCTAGAGCAAGACGTTTCCCGTTGAATATGGCTCATAACACCCCTTGTATTAC
TGTTTATGTAAGCAGACAGTTTTATTGTTCATGACCAAAATCCCTTAACGTGAGTTTTCGTTCCACTGAG
CGTCAGACCCCGTAGAAAAGATCAAAGGATCTTCTTGAGATCCTTTTTTTCTGCGCGTAATCTGCTGCTT
GCAAACAAAAAAACCACCGCTACCAGCGGTGGTTTGTTTGCCGGATCAAGAGCTACCAACTCTTTTTCCG
AAGGTAACTGGCTTCAGCAGAGCGCAGATACCAAATACTGTCCTTCTAGTGTAGCCGTAGTTAGGCCACC
ACTTCAAGAACTCTGTAGCACCGCCTACATACCTCGCTCTGCTAATCCTGTTACCAGTGGCTGCTGCCAG
TGGCGATAAGTCGTGTCTTACCGGGTTGGACTCAAGACGATAGTTACCGGATAAGGCGCAGCGGTCGGGC
TGAACGGGGGGTTCGTGCACACAGCCCAGCTTGGAGCGAACGACCTACACCGAACTGAGATACCTACAGC
GTGAGCTATGAGAAAGCGCCACGCTTCCCGAAGGGAGAAAGGCGGACAGGTATCCGGTAAGCGGCAGGGT
CGGAACAGGAGAGCGCACGAGGGAGCTTCCAGGGGGAAACGCCTGGTATCTTTATAGTCCTGTCGGGTTT
CGCCACCTCTGACTTGAGCGTCGATTTTTGTGATGCTCGTCAGGGGGGCGGAGCCTATGGAAAAACGCCA
GCAACGCGGCCTTTTTACGGTTCCTGGCCTTTTGCTGGCCTTTTGCTCACATGTTCTTTCCTGCGTTATC
CCCTGATTCTGTGGATAACCGTATTACCGCCTTTGAGTGAGCTGATACCGCTCGCCGCAGCCGAACGACC
GAGCGCAGCGAGTCAGTGAGCGAGGAAGCGGAAGAGCGCCTGATGCGGTATTTTCTCCTTACGCATCTGT
GCGGTATTTCACACCGCAATGGTGCACTCTCAGTACAATCTGCTCTGATGCCGCATAGTTAAGCCAGTAT
ACACTCCGCTATCGCTACGTGACTGGGTCATGGCTGCGCCCCGACACCCGCCAACACCCGCTGACGCGCC
CTGACGGGCTTGTCTGCTCCCGGCATCCGCTTACAGACAAGCTGTGACCGTCTCCGGGAGCTGCATGTGT
CAGAGGTTTTCACCGTCATCACCGAAACGCGCGAGGCAGCTGCGGTAAAGCTCATCAGCGTGGTCGTGAA
GCGATTCACAGATGTCTGCCTGTTCATCCGCGTCCAGCTCGTTGAGTTTCTCCAGAAGCGTTAATGTCTG
GCTTCTGATAAAGCGGGCCATGTTAAGGGCGGTTTTTTCCTGTTTGGTCACTGATGCCTCCGTGTAAGGG
GGATTTCTGTTCATGGGGGTAATGATACCGATGAAACGAGAGAGGATGCTCACGATACGGGTTACTGATG
ATGAACATGCCCGGTTACTGGAACGTTGTGAGGGTAAACAACTGGCGGTATGGATGCGGCGGGACCAGAG
AAAAATCACTCAGGGTCAATGCCAGCGCTTCGTTAATACAGATGTAGGTGTTCCACAGGGTAGCCAGCAG
CATCCTGCGATGCAGATCCGGAACATAATGGTGCAGGGCGCTGACTTCCGCGTTTCCAGACTTTACGAAA
CACGGAAACCGAAGACCATTCATGTTGTTGCTCAGGTCGCAGACGTTTTGCAGCAGCAGTCGCTTCACGT
TCGCTCGCGTATCGGTGATTCATTCTGCTAACCAGTAAGGCAACCCCGCCAGCCTAGCCGGGTCCTCAAC
GACAGGAGCACGATCATGCGCACCCGTGGGGCCGCCATGCCGGCGATAATGGCCTGCTTCTCGCCGAAAC
GTTTGGTGGCGGGACCAGTGACGAAGGCTTGAGCGAGGGCGTGCAAGATTCCGAATACCGCAAGCGACAG
GCCGATCATCGTCGCGCTCCAGCGAAAGCGGTCCTCGCCGAAAATGACCCAGAGCGCTGCCGGCACCTGT
CCTACGAGTTGCATGATAAAGAAGACAGTCATAAGTGCGGCGACGATAGTCATGCCCCGCGCCCACCGGA
AGGAGCTGACTGGGTTGAAGGCTCTCAAGGGCATCGGTCGAGATCCCGGTGCCTAATGAGTGAGCTAACT
TACATTAATTGCGTTGCGCTCACTGCCCGCTTTCCAGTCGGGAAACCTGTCGTGCCAGCTGCATTAATGA
ATCGGCCAACGCGCGGGGAGAGGCGGTTTGCGTATTGGGCGCCAGGGTGGTTTTTCTTTTCACCAGTGAG
ACGGGCAACAGCTGATTGCCCTTCACCGCCTGGCCCTGAGAGAGTTGCAGCAAGCGGTCCACGCTGGTTT
GCCCCAGCAGGCGAAAATCCTGTTTGATGGTGGTTAACGGCGGGATATAACATGAGCTGTCTTCGGTATC
GTCGTATCCCACTACCGAGATATCCGCACCAACGCGCAGCCCGGACTCGGTAATGGCGCGCATTGCGCCC
AGCGCCATCTGATCGTTGGCAACCAGCATCGCAGTGGGAACGATGCCCTCATTCAGCATTTGCATGGTTT
GTTGAAAACCGGACATGGCACTCCAGTCGCCTTCCCGTTCCGCTATCGGCTGAATTTGATTGCGAGTGAG
ATATTTATGCCAGCCAGCCAGACGCAGACGCGCCGAGACAGAACTTAATGGGCCCGCTAACAGCGCGATT
TGCTGGTGACCCAATGCGACCAGATGCTCCACGCCCAGTCGCGTACCGTCTTCATGGGAGAAAATAATAC
TGTTGATGGGTGTCTGGTCAGAGACATCAAGAAATAACGCCGGAACATTAGTGCAGGCAGCTTCCACAGC
AATGGCATCCTGGTCATCCAGCGGATAGTTAATGATCAGCCCACTGACGCGTTGCGCGAGAAGATTGTGC
ACCGCCGCTTTACAGGCTTCGACGCCGCTTCGTTCTACCATCGACACCACCACGCTGGCACCCAGTTGAT
CGGCGCGAGATTTAATCGCCGCGACAATTTGCGACGGCGCGTGCAGGGCCAGACTGGAGGTGGCAACGCC
AATCAGCAACGACTGTTTGCCCGCCAGTTGTTGTGCCACGCGGTTGGGAATGTAATTCAGCTCCGCCATC
GCCGCTTCCACTTTTTCCCGCGTTTTCGCAGAAACGTGGCTGGCCTGGTTCACCACGCGGGAAACGGTCT
GATAAGAGACACCGGCATACTCTGCGACATCGTATAACGTTACTGGTTTCACATTCACCACCCTGAATTG
ACTCTCTTCCGGGCGCTATCATGCCATACCGCGAAAGGTTTTGCGCCATTCGATGGTGTCCGGGATCTCG
ACGCTCTCCCTTATGCGACTCCTGCATTAGGAAGCAGCCCAGTAGTAGGTTGAGGCCGTTGAGCACCGCC
GCCGCAAGGAATGGTGCATGCAAGGAGATGGCGCCCAACAGTCCCCCGGCCACGGGGCCTGCCACCATAC
CCACGCCGAAACAAGCGCTCATGAGCCCGAAGTGGCGAGCCCGATCTTCCCCATCGGTGATGTCGGCGAT
ATAGGCGCCAGCAACCGCACCTGTGGCGCCGGTGATGCCGGCCACGATGCGTCCGGCGTAGAGGATCGAG
ATCTCGA
Features (pLannotate 1.2.2; 20 found; start..end, strand, type, name):
     12..30      +  promoter       T7 promoter: promoter for bacteriophage T7 RNA polymerase
     31..55      +  protein_bind   lac operator: The lac repressor binds to the lac operator to inhibit transcription in E. coli. This inhibition can be relieved by adding lactose or isopropyl-β-D-thiogalactopyranoside (IPTG). lac repressor encoded by lacI
     70..92      +  RBS            RBS: efficient ribosome binding site from bacteriophage T7 gene 10 (Olins and Rangwala, 1989)
    102..541     +  CDS            MNase (fragment): micrococcal nuclease from Staphylococcus aureus
    606..698     +  CDS            GYPA (fragment): GLPA_HUMAN - Also known as GPA. Experimental evidence at protein level: Swiss-Prot protein existence level 1. Glycophorin A is the major intrinsic membrane protein of the erythrocyte. The N-terminal glycosylated segment, which lies outside the erythrocyte membrane, has MN blood group receptors. Appears to be important for the function of SLC4A1 and is required for high activity of SLC4A1. May be involved in translocation of SLC4A1 to the plasma membrane. Is a receptor for influenza virus. Is a receptor for Plasmodium falciparum erythrocyte-binding antigen 175 (EBA-175); binding of EBA-175 is d
    732..749     +  CDS            6xHis: 6xHis affinity tag
    759..808     +  CDS            SET1 (fragment): solubility-enhancement tag derived from T7 phage gene 10B
    816..863     +  terminator     T7 terminator: transcription terminator for bacteriophage T7 RNA polymerase
    900..1328    +  rep_origin     f1 ori (sequence partly withheld): f1 bacteriophage origin of replication; arrow indicates direction of (+) strand synthesis
   1381..1438    +  promoter       AmpR promoter (fragment): bla
   1447..2262    -  CDS            KanR: aminoglycoside phosphotransferase; aph(3')-Ia; confers resistance to kanamycin in bacteria or G418 (Geneticin®) in eukaryotes
   2384..2972    +  rep_origin     ori: high-copy-number ColE1/pMB1/pBR322/pUC origin of replication
   3158..3297    -  misc_feature   bom: basis of mobility region from pBR322
   3399..3590    -  CDS            rop: Rop protein, which maintains plasmids at low copy number; rop
   3607..3987    +  CDS            YPB1_ECOLX: Protein predicted: Swiss-Prot protein existence level 4. From Escherichia coli.
   4059..4350    -  CDS            TcR (fragment): tetracycline efflux protein; tet; confers resistance to tetracycline
   4365..4386    -  protein_bind   CAP binding site: CAP binding activates transcription in the presence of cAMP. E. coli catabolite activator protein
   4399..5481    -  CDS            lacI: lac repressor; lacI; The lac repressor binds to the lac operator to inhibit transcription in E. coli. This inhibition can be relieved by adding lactose or isopropyl-β-D-thiogalactopyranoside (IPTG).
   5482..5559    -  promoter       lacI promoter: lacI
   5567..5846    -  CDS            TcR (fragment): tetracycline efflux protein; tet; confers resistance to tetracycline
