[The description below was written by a language model from this plasmid's Addgene catalogue record and pLannotate feature annotations shown in this document.]
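Description:
pSN-A112C-GpA-G83I is a bacterial expression plasmid of about 5.9 kb built on a pET-28 backbone for T7-driven production of a chimeric membrane protein in E. coli. It is selected with kanamycin through the aph(3')-Ia gene and replicates from a ColE1/pMB1-type origin. The pBR322-derived bom site and rop gene are also present, rop normally acting to hold copy number down, although the record lists copy number as unknown. An f1 origin is also carried. The backbone encodes lacI under its own promoter, and short tetracycline-resistance fragments annotated around it appear to be nonfunctional backbone remnants.

The expression cassette consists of a T7 promoter followed by a lac operator, so transcription depends on T7 RNA polymerase and is repressed by LacI until induced with IPTG. A T7 gene 10 ribosome binding site precedes the coding region and a T7 terminator closes the cassette. The 654 bp insert encodes Staphylococcus aureus nuclease A (the H124L variant) carrying an A112C substitution, joined through a flexible linker to the transmembrane domain of human glycophorin A bearing a G83I mutation, and ending in a C-terminal 6xHis tag for affinity purification. A short fragment annotated as a T7 gene 10B-derived solubility tag lies after the His tag. The record does not indicate that it is part of the expressed protein.

According to the record, the construct is meant for fluorescence studies, and the associated work concerns the thermodynamics of transmembrane helix dimerization. The engineered cysteine in the nuclease domain is presumably a site for fluorophore attachment. G83I is generally known as a change in the GpA dimerization motif that weakens self-association, though the record does not state its role here.
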