Addgene plasmid #191239: pSN-A112C-GpA-G83I
Purpose: Expresses nuclease A-H124L from Staphylococcus aureus, with an A112C mutation, fused through a flexible linker to the transmembrane domain of GpA-G83I and a His-tag, for fluorescent studies.
Depositing lab: Alessandro Senes. Depositing organization: University of Wisconsin, Madison. Publication: Thermodynamic analysis of the GAS(right) transmembrane motif supports energetic model of dimerization. Diaz Vazquez G, Cui Q, Senes A. Biophys J. 2023 Jan 3;122(1):143-155. doi: 10.1016/j.bpj.2022.11.018. Epub 2022 Nov 12. PubMed 36371634.
Backbone
  Vector backbone: pET-28
  Backbone size w/o insert (bp): 5206
  Total vector size (bp): 5860
  Vector type: Bacterial Expression
Growth in bacteria
  Bacterial resistance: Kanamycin, 50 μg/mL
  Growth temperature: 37°C
  Growth strain: DH5alpha
  Copy number: Unknown
Gene/Insert
  Gene/Insert name: nuc (nuclease A), GYPA (GPA) (E(transmembrane)R)
  Species: H. sapiens (human); Staphylococcus aureus
  Insert size (bp): 654
  Mutation: Changed Alanine 112 to Cysteine in SN, and Glycine 83 to Isoleucine in GpA
  GenBank ID: P02724 P00644
  Promoter: T7 promoter
  Tag / fusion protein: nuclease A from S. aureus fused to the TM domain of GpA. The construct has a c-terminal His-tag for purification.
  Entrez Gene: GYPA (a.k.a. CD235a, GPA, GPErik, GPSAT, HGpMiV, HGpMiXI, HGpSta(C), MN, MNS, PAS-2)
  Cloning method: Ligation Independent Cloning
  Sequencing primers: 5′ taatacgactcactataggg
Terms and licenses: Academic/Nonprofit Terms; Industry Terms: Not Available to Industry
Depositor comments: Please visit https://doi.org/10.1101/2022.07.11.499632 for bioRxiv preprint.
How to cite: pSN-A112C-GpA-G83I was a gift from Alessandro Senes (Addgene plasmid # 191239 ; http://n2t.net/addgene:191239 ; RRID:Addgene_191239)
